>Addgene plasmid #214636 | pGL4_CRE-CMV-BC0483-luc2 | addgene full sequence | sequence record 423243 | Addgene NGS Result
GGCCTAACTGGCCGGTACCTGAGCTCGCTAGCCTCGAGGATATCAAACAAGTTTGTACAAAAAAGCAGGC
TCCCTAACTGGCCGGTACCGAGCTCTTACGCGTGCTAGCGCACCAGACAGTGACGTCAGCTGCCAGATCC
CATGGCCGTCATACTGTGACGTCTTTCAGACACCCCATTGACGTCAATGGGAGAACAGATCTGCCGCCCC
GACTAGCGCACCAGACAGTGACGTCAGCTGCCAGATCCCATGGCCGTCATACTGTGACGTCTTTCAGACA
CCCCATTGACGTCAATGGGAGAACAGATCTGCCGCCCCGACTAGCGGGGGGCTCAACTTTTCTATACAAA
GTTGCGGTACCCGGGTCGAGTAGGCGTGTACGGTGGGAGGCCTATATAAGCAGAGCTCGTTTAGTGAACC
GTCAGATCGCCTGGAGACGCCATCCACGCTGTTTTGACCTCCATAGAAGACACCGGGACCGATCCAGCCC
AACTTTGTATAATAAAGTTGAGCTAGTTGCTAAGTCTGCCGAGTAGAATTAACCCTCACTAAAGGGTAGG
TGACACTATCTTTTACTTACTTACTACATTGTGGGTGTACATAACTCTTTACATAATCCCTATAGTGAGT
CGTATTAGTAGACGCGAGTCAATGCATGTACGACAGCTTTCTTGTACAAAGTGGTTCGATATCAAGATCT
GGCCTCGGCGGCCAAGCTTGGCAATCCGGTACTGTTGGTAAAGCCACCATGGAAGATGCCAAAAACATTA
AGAAGGGCCCAGCGCCATTCTACCCACTCGAAGACGGGACCGCCGGCGAGCAGCTGCACAAAGCCATGAA
GCGCTACGCCCTGGTGCCCGGCACCATCGCCTTTACCGACGCACATATCGAGGTGGACATTACCTACGCC
GAGTACTTCGAGATGAGCGTTCGGCTGGCAGAAGCTATGAAGCGCTATGGGCTGAATACAAACCATCGGA
TCGTGGTGTGCAGCGAGAATAGCTTGCAGTTCTTCATGCCCGTGTTGGGTGCCCTGTTCATCGGTGTGGC
TGTGGCCCCAGCTAACGACATCTACAACGAGCGCGAGCTGCTGAACAGCATGGGCATCAGCCAGCCCACC
GTCGTATTCGTGAGCAAGAAAGGGCTGCAAAAGATCCTCAACGTGCAAAAGAAGCTACCGATCATACAAA
AGATCATCATCATGGATAGCAAGACCGACTACCAGGGCTTCCAAAGCATGTACACCTTCGTGACTTCCCA
TTTGCCACCCGGCTTCAACGAGTACGACTTCGTGCCCGAGAGCTTCGACCGGGACAAAACCATCGCCCTG
ATCATGAACAGTAGTGGCAGTACCGGATTGCCCAAGGGCGTAGCCCTACCGCACCGCACCGCTTGTGTCC
GATTCAGTCATGCCCGCGACCCCATCTTCGGCAACCAGATCATCCCCGACACCGCTATCCTCAGCGTGGT
GCCATTTCACCACGGCTTCGGCATGTTCACCACGCTGGGCTACTTGATCTGCGGCTTTCGGGTCGTGCTC
ATGTACCGCTTCGAGGAGGAGCTATTCTTGCGCAGCTTGCAAGACTATAAGATTCAATCTGCCCTGCTGG
TGCCCACACTATTTAGCTTCTTCGCTAAGAGCACTCTCATCGACAAGTACGACCTAAGCAACTTGCACGA
GATCGCCAGCGGCGGGGCGCCGCTCAGCAAGGAGGTAGGTGAGGCCGTGGCCAAACGCTTCCACCTACCA
GGCATCCGCCAGGGCTACGGCCTGACAGAAACAACCAGCGCCATTCTGATCACCCCCGAAGGGGACGACA
AGCCTGGCGCAGTAGGCAAGGTGGTGCCCTTCTTCGAGGCTAAGGTGGTGGACTTGGACACCGGTAAGAC
ACTGGGTGTGAACCAGCGCGGCGAGCTGTGCGTCCGTGGCCCCATGATCATGAGCGGCTACGTTAACAAC
CCCGAGGCTACAAACGCTCTCATCGACAAGGACGGCTGGCTGCACAGCGGCGACATCGCCTACTGGGACG
AGGACGAGCACTTCTTCATCGTGGACCGGCTGAAGAGCCTGATCAAATACAAGGGCTACCAGGTAGCCCC
AGCCGAACTGGAGAGCATCCTGCTGCAACACCCCAACATCTTCGACGCCGGGGTCGCCGGCCTGCCCGAC
GACGATGCCGGCGAGCTGCCCGCCGCAGTCGTCGTGCTGGAACACGGTAAAACCATGACCGAGAAGGAGA
TCGTGGACTATGTGGCCAGCCAGGTTACAACCGCCAAGAAGCTGCGCGGTGGTGTTGTGTTCGTGGACGA
GGTGCCTAAAGGACTGACCGGCAAGTTGGACGCCCGCAAGATCCGCGAGATTCTCATTAAGGCCAAGAAG
GGCGGCAAGATCGCCGTGTAATCTGCTTGCAAGAACTGGTTCAGTAGCTTAAGCCACTTTGTGATCCACC
TTAACAGCCACGGCTTCCCTCCCGAGGTGGAGGAGCAGGCCGCCGGCACCCTGCCCATGAGCTGCGCCCA
GGAGAGCGGCATGGATAGACACCCTGCTGCTTGCGCCAGCGCCAGGATCAACGTCTAACTGCAGTCTAGA
GTCGGGGCGGCCGGCCGCTTCGAGCAGACATGATAAGATACATTGATGAGTTTGGACAAACCACAACTAG
AATGCAGTGAAAAAAATGCTTTATTTGTGAAATTTGTGATGCTATTGCTTTATTTGTAACCATTATAAGC
TGCAATAAACAAGTTAACAACAACAATTGCATTCATTTTATGTTTCAGGTTCAGGGGGAGGTGTGGGAGG
TTTTTTAAAGCAAGTAAAACCTCTACAAATGTGGTAAAATCGATAAGGATCCGTTTGCGTATTGGGCGCT
CTTCCGCTGATCTGCGCAGCACCATGGCCTGAAATAACCTCTGAAAGAGGAACTTGGTTAGCTACCTTCT
GAGGCGGAAAGAACCAGCTGTGGAATGTGTGTCAGTTAGGGTGTGGAAAGTCCCCAGGCTCCCCAGCAGG
CAGAAGTATGCAAAGCATGCATCTCAATTAGTCAGCAACCAGGTGTGGAAAGTCCCCAGGCTCCCCAGCA
GGCAGAAGTATGCAAAGCATGCATCTCAATTAGTCAGCAACCATAGTCCCGCCCCTAACTCCGCCCATCC
CGCCCCTAACTCCGCCCAGTTCCGCCCATTCTCCGCCCCATGGCTGACTAATTTTTTTTATTTATGCAGA
GGCCGAGGCCGCCTCTGCCTCTGAGCTATTCCAGAAGTAGTGAGGAGGCTTTTTTGGAGGCCTAGGCTTT
TGCAAAAAGCTCGATTCTTCTGACACTAGCGCCACCATGAAGAAGCCCGAACTCACCGCTACCAGCGTTG
AAAAATTTCTCATCGAGAAGTTCGACAGTGTGAGCGACCTGATGCAGTTGTCGGAGGGCGAAGAGAGCCG
AGCCTTCAGCTTCGATGTCGGCGGACGCGGCTATGTACTGCGGGTGAATAGCTGCGCTGATGGCTTCTAC
AAAGACCGCTACGTGTACCGCCACTTCGCCAGCGCTGCACTACCCATCCCCGAAGTGTTGGACATCGGCG
AGTTCAGCGAGAGCCTGACATACTGCATCAGTAGACGCGCCCAAGGCGTTACTCTCCAAGACCTCCCCGA
AACAGAGCTGCCTGCTGTGTTACAGCCTGTCGCCGAAGCTATGGATGCTATTGCCGCCGCCGACCTCAGT
CAAACCAGCGGCTTCGGCCCATTCGGGCCCCAAGGCATCGGCCAGTACACAACCTGGCGGGATTTCATTT
GCGCCATTGCTGATCCCCATGTCTACCACTGGCAGACCGTGATGGACGACACCGTGTCCGCCAGCGTAGC
TCAAGCCCTGGACGAACTGATGCTGTGGGCCGAAGACTGTCCCGAGGTGCGCCACCTCGTCCATGCCGAC
TTCGGCAGCAACAACGTCCTGACCGACAACGGCCGCATCACCGCCGTAATCGACTGGTCCGAAGCTATGT
TCGGGGACAGTCAGTACGAGGTGGCCAACATCTTCTTCTGGCGGCCCTGGCTGGCTTGCATGGAGCAGCA
GACTCGCTACTTCGAGCGCCGGCATCCCGAGCTGGCCGGCAGCCCTCGTCTGCGAGCCTACATGCTGCGC
ATCGGCCTGGATCAGCTCTACCAGAGCCTCGTGGACGGCAACTTCGACGATGCTGCCTGGGCTCAAGGCC
GCTGCGATGCCATCGTCCGCAGCGGGGCCGGCACCGTCGGTCGCACACAAATCGCTCGCCGGAGCGCAGC
CGTATGGACCGACGGCTGCGTCGAGGTGCTGGCCGACAGCGGCAACCGCCGGCCCAGTACACGACCGCGC
GCTAAGGAGGTAGGTCGAGTTTAAACTCTAGAACCGGTCATGGCCGCAATAAAATATCTTTATTTTCATT
ACATCTGTGTGTTGGTTTTTTGTGTGTTCGAACTAGATGCTGTCGACCGATGCCCTTGAGAGCCTTCAAC
CCAGTCAGCTCCTTCCGGTGGGCGCGGGGCATGACTATCGTCGCCGCACTTATGACTGTCTTCTTTATCA
TGCAACTCGTAGGACAGGTGCCGGCAGCGCTCTTCCGCTTCCTCGCTCACTGACTCGCTGCGCTCGGTCG
TTCGGCTGCGGCGAGCGGTATCAGCTCACTCAAAGGCGGTAATACGGTTATCCACAGAATCAGGGGATAA
CGCAGGAAAGAACATGTGAGCAAAAGGCCAGCAAAAGGCCAGGAACCGTAAAAAGGCCGCGTTGCTGGCG
TTTTTCCATAGGCTCCGCCCCCCTGACGAGCATCACAAAAATCGACGCTCAAGTCAGAGGTGGCGAAACC
CGACAGGACTATAAAGATACCAGGCGTTTCCCCCTGGAAGCTCCCTCGTGCGCTCTCCTGTTCCGACCCT
GCCGCTTACCGGATACCTGTCCGCCTTTCTCCCTTCGGGAAGCGTGGCGCTTTCTCATAGCTCACGCTGT
AGGTATCTCAGTTCGGTGTAGGTCGTTCGCTCCAAGCTGGGCTGTGTGCACGAACCCCCCGTTCAGCCCG
ACCGCTGCGCCTTATCCGGTAACTATCGTCTTGAGTCCAACCCGGTAAGACACGACTTATCGCCACTGGC
AGCAGCCACTGGTAACAGGATTAGCAGAGCGAGGTATGTAGGCGGTGCTACAGAGTTCTTGAAGTGGTGG
CCTAACTACGGCTACACTAGAAGAACAGTATTTGGTATCTGCGCTCTGCTGAAGCCAGTTACCTTCGGAA
AAAGAGTTGGTAGCTCTTGATCCGGCAAACAAACCACCGCTGGTAGCGGTGGTTTTTTTGTTTGCAAGCA
GCAGATTACGCGCAGAAAAAAAGGATCTCAAGAAGATCCTTTGATCTTTTCTACGGGGTCTGACGCTCAG
TGGAACGAAAACTCACGTTAAGGGATTTTGGTCATGAGATTATCAAAAAGGATCTTCACCTAGATCCTTT
TAAATTAAAAATGAAGTTTTAAATCAATCTAAAGTATATATGAGTAAACTTGGTCTGACAGCGGCCGCAA
ATGCTAAACCACTGCAGTGGTTACCAGTGCTTGATCAGTGAGGCACCGATCTCAGCGATCTGCCTATTTC
GTTCGTCCATAGTGGCCTGACTCCCCGTCGTGTAGATCACTACGATTCGTGAGGGCTTACCATCAGGCCC
CAGCGCAGCAATGATGCCGCGAGAGCCGCGTTCACCGGCCCCCGATTTGTCAGCAATGAACCAGCCAGCA
GGGAGGGCCGAGCGAAGAAGTGGTCCTGCTACTTTGTCCGCCTCCATCCAGTCTATGAGCTGCTGTCGTG
ATGCTAGAGTAAGAAGTTCGCCAGTGAGTAGTTTCCGAAGAGTTGTGGCCATTGCTACTGGCATCGTGGT
ATCACGCTCGTCGTTCGGTATGGCTTCGTTCAACTCTGGTTCCCAGCGGTCAAGCCGGGTCACATGATCA
CCCATATTATGAAGAAATGCAGTCAGCTCCTTAGGGCCTCCGATCGTTGTCAGAAGTAAGTTGGCCGCGG
TGTTGTCGCTCATGGTAATGGCAGCACTACACAATTCTCTTACCGTCATGCCATCCGTAAGATGCTTTTC
CGTGACCGGCGAGTACTCAACCAAGTCGTTTTGTGAGTAGTGTATACGGCGACCAAGCTGCTCTTGCCCG
GCGTCTATACGGGACAACACCGCGCCACATAGCAGTACTTTGAAAGTGCTCATCATCGGGAATCGTTCTT
CGGGGCGGAAAGACTCAAGGATCTTGCCGCTATTGAGATCCAGTTCGATATAGCCCACTCTTGCACCCAG
TTGATCTTCAGCATCTTTTACTTTCACCAGCGTTTCGGGGTGTGCAAAAACAGGCAAGCAAAATGCCGCA
AAGAAGGGAATGAGTGCGACACGAAAATGTTGGATGCTCATACTCGTCCTTTTTCAATATTATTGAAGCA
TTTATCAGGGTTACTAGTACGTCTCTCAAGGATAAGTAAGTAATATTAAGGTACGGGAGGTATTGGACAG
GCCGCAATAAAATATCTTTATTTTCATTACATCTGTGTGTTGGTTTTTTGTGTGAATCGATAGTACTAAC
ATACGCTCTCCATCAAAACAAAACGAAACAAAACAAACTAGCAAAATAGGCTGTCCCCAGTGCAAGTGCA
GGTGCCAGAACATTTCTCT
Features (pLannotate 1.2.2; 23 found; start..end, strand, type, name):
     47..71      +  protein_bind   attB1: mutant version of attB; recombination site for the Gateway® BP reaction BP Clonase™
    171..193     +  promoter       CMV promoter (fragment): human cytomegalovirus (CMV) immediate early promoter
    279..301     +  promoter       CMV promoter (fragment): human cytomegalovirus (CMV) immediate early promoter
    334..354     -  protein_bind   attB4: mutant version of attB; core recombination site for the Gateway® BP reaction BP Clonase™
    370..407     +  promoter       minimal CMV promoter: human cytomegalovirus (CMV) immediate early promoter
    490..510     +  protein_bind   attB3: mutant version of attB; core recombination site for the Gateway® BP reaction BP Clonase™
    537..555     +  promoter       T3 promoter: promoter for bacteriophage T3 RNA polymerase
    619..637     -  promoter       T7 promoter: promoter for bacteriophage T7 RNA polymerase
    664..684     -  protein_bind   attB2: mutant version of attB; core recombination site for the Gateway® BP reaction BP Clonase™
    749..2401    +  CDS            luciferase: firefly luciferase synthetic luc2 version of the luciferase gene
   2405..2452    +  CDS            hCL1: non-ORF yeast peptide conferring ubiquitin-dependent degradation human codon-optimized
   2459..2575    +  CDS            hPEST: PEST degradation sequence from mouse ornithine decarboxylase human codon-optimized
   2624..2745    -  polyA_signal   SV40 poly(A) signal: SV40 polyadenylation signal
   2771..2902    -  CDS            LT_SV40 (fragment): Experimental evidence at protein level: Swiss-Prot protein existence level 1. Isoform 17kT antigen targets host RBL2 for degradation and promotes cell proliferation. Transactivates host cyclin A promoter through its J domain. From Simian virus 40 (SV40).
   2939..3296    +  promoter       SV40 promoter: SV40 enhancer and early promoter
   3327..4364    +  CDS            HygR: hygromycin B phosphotransferase confers resistance to hygromycin
   4388..4436    +  polyA_signal   poly(A) signal: synthetic polyadenylation signal
   4452..4583    +  CDS            TcR (fragment): tetracycline efflux protein; tet; confers resistance to tetracycline
   4763..5351    -  rep_origin     ori: high-copy-number ColE1/pMB1/pBR322/pUC origin of replication
   5551..6411    -  CDS            AmpR: β-lactamase confers resistance to ampicillin, carbenicillin, and related antibiotics
   6412..6453    -  promoter       AmpR promoter (fragment): bla
   6516..6564    +  polyA_signal   poly(A) signal: synthetic polyadenylation signal
   6578..6669    +  misc_feature   pause site: RNA polymerase II transcriptional pause signal from the human α2 globin gene
