[The description below was written by a language model from this plasmid's Addgene catalogue record and pLannotate feature annotations shown in this document.]
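Description:
pGL4_CRE-CMV-BC0483-luc2 is a mammalian luciferase reporter plasmid built on the pGL4 backbone and designed as a barcoded sensor of cAMP/Ca2+ signalling. It is propagated in E. coli through a high-copy ColE1/pUC-type origin with ampicillin selection (AmpR). It also carries an SV40 enhancer/early promoter driving a hygromycin B phosphotransferase gene with a synthetic poly(A) signal, which would allow selection in mammalian cells. A synthetic poly(A) signal and an RNA polymerase II pause site lie upstream of the reporter region, a standard arrangement for limiting read-through transcription from the backbone into the sensor.

The sensor cassette was assembled by Gateway cloning, as reflected in the series of attB1, attB4, attB3 and attB2 sites that separate its modules. According to the record, the first module is a synthetic cluster of six cAMP response elements (CRE). The two short "CMV promoter" fragments annotated in this interval are only about 20 bp each and may reflect sequence similarity rather than functional promoter parts. Next comes a minimal CMV promoter, which gives low basal transcription until CRE-binding factors are activated. The third module is flanked by opposing T3 and T7 promoters and presumably holds the unique barcode 0483, although the barcode itself is not annotated. Because it sits in the transcribed region upstream of luc2, sensor activity could in principle be read from barcode RNA as well as from light output. The firefly luc2 coding sequence is fused to hCL1 and hPEST degradation sequences, which shorten reporter half-life so the signal follows transcriptional changes closely, and it ends in an SV40 poly(A) signal. The associated publication describes a barcoded, multiplexed pathway-profiling assay for characterising ERBB receptor antagonists.
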