Addgene plasmid #214636: pGL4_CRE-CMV-BC0483-luc2
Purpose: barcoded assay, cAMP/Ca2+ sensor
Depositing lab: Michael Wehr. Depositing organization: Systasy Bioscience GmbH. Publication: Protocol for identifying properties of ERBB receptor antagonists using the barcoded ERBBprofiler assay. Popovic L, Rossner MJ, Wehr MC. STAR Protoc. 2024 Apr 16;5(2):102987. doi: 10.1016/j.xpro.2024.102987. PubMed 38635397.
Backbone
  Vector backbone: pGL4
  Vector type: Mammalian Expression, Luciferase
Growth in bacteria
  Bacterial resistance: Ampicillin, 100 μg/mL
  Growth temperature: 37°C
  Growth strain: DH5alpha
  Copy number: High Copy
Gene/Insert
  Gene/Insert name: 6x clustered CRE element with barcode 0483
  Species: Synthetic
  Cloning method: Gateway Cloning
Terms and licenses: Academic/Nonprofit Terms; Industry Terms: Not Available to Industry
How to cite: pGL4_CRE-CMV-BC0483-luc2 was a gift from Michael Wehr (Addgene plasmid # 214636 ; http://n2t.net/addgene:214636 ; RRID:Addgene_214636)
